Addgene plasmid #154311: pJW1348
Purpose: NT Donor-cassette for SapTrap
Depositing lab: Jordan Ward. Depositing organization: University of California, Santa Cruz. Publication: An expanded auxin-inducible degron toolkit for Caenorhabditis elegans. Ashley GE, Duong T, Levenson MT, Martinez MAQ, Johnson LC, Hibshman JD, Saeger HN, Palmisano NJ, Doonan R, Martinez-Mendez R, Davidson BR, Zhang W, Ragle JM, Medwig-Kinney TN, Sirota SS, Goldstein B, Matus DQ, Dickinson DJ, Reiner DJ, Ward JD. Genetics. 2021 Mar 31;217(3). pii: 6104563. doi: 10.1093/genetics/iyab006. PubMed 33677541.
Backbone
  Vector backbone: Topo-Blunt
  Backbone size w/o insert (bp): 478
  Vector type: Worm Expression, CRISPR
Growth in bacteria
  Bacterial resistance: Kanamycin, 50 μg/mL
  Growth temperature: 37°C
  Growth strain: DH5alpha
  Copy number: High Copy
Gene/Insert
  Gene/Insert name: 30aa linker for NT slot
  Species: C. elegans (nematode)
  Insert size (bp): 336
  Cloning method: TOPO Cloning
  Sequencing primers: 5′ M13 Forward (tgtaaaacgacggccagt); 3′ M13 Reverse (caggaaacagctatgaccatg)
Terms and licenses: Academic/Nonprofit Terms; Industry Terms: Not Available to Industry
How to cite: pJW1348 was a gift from Jordan Ward (Addgene plasmid # 154311 ; http://n2t.net/addgene:154311 ; RRID:Addgene_154311)
