[The description below was written by a language model from this plasmid's Addgene catalogue record and the feature table of its GenBank file.]
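Description:
pJW1348 is a small bacterial donor plasmid that supplies a modular part for SapTrap, a Golden Gate-style assembly system used to build CRISPR/Cas9 homology-directed repair templates for genome editing in Caenorhabditis elegans. It is built in a Topo-Blunt cloning backbone by blunt TOPO cloning, and is propagated at high copy in E. coli from a ColE1 origin with kanamycin selection (Kan/neoR). The feature table also shows backbone remnants typical of this vector family: a ccdB coding sequence, a lac operator, and flanking M13 forward/reverse, T7 and SP6 primer sites that allow the insert to be sequenced.

The payload is a sequence encoding a 30-amino-acid flexible linker intended for the "NT" (N-terminal connector) slot of a SapTrap assembly. In the annotated map the 90 bp linker is bracketed by SapI sites. SapI is a type IIS enzyme that cuts outside its recognition sequence, so digestion releases the linker with defined three-base overhangs, annotated here as GGT and ACG. These overhangs dictate the position and orientation in which it ligates between neighbouring modules, such as tags and homology arms, in a one-pot reaction. There is no promoter or expression cassette for worms; the plasmid is purely a parts donor, deposited as part of an expanded auxin-inducible degron toolkit.

The map annotates a second SapI/GGT/ACG-flanked unit downstream of the first, without a labelled linker, which may reflect a duplicated insert. The catalogue's stated backbone size (478 bp) also does not fit the 3899 bp total, so these figures should be treated with caution.
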