LOCUS       Exported 3899 bp ds-DNA circular SYN 06-SEP-2017
DEFINITION  synthetic circular DNA
ACCESSION   .
VERSION     .
KEYWORDS    .
SOURCE      synthetic DNA construct
  ORGANISM  synthetic DNA construct
REFERENCE   1 (bases 1 to 3899)
  AUTHORS   .
  TITLE     Direct Submission
  JOURNAL   Exported Monday, Jun 1, 2020 from SnapGene Viewer 5.1.3
            https://www.snapgene.com
COMMENT     Insert is blunt cloned at beginning or end of sequence
FEATURES             Location/Qualifiers
     source          1..3899
                     /organism="synthetic DNA construct"
                     /mol_type="other DNA"
     primer_bind     1..18
                     /label=M13-fwd
     primer_bind     17..44
                     /label=T7
     misc_feature    122..128
                     /label=SapI
     misc_feature    130..132
                     /label=GGT overlap
     misc_feature    133..222
                     /label=30x linker
     misc_feature    223..225
                     /label=ACG overlap
     misc_feature    227..233
                     /label=SapI
                     /label=SapI(2)
     misc_feature    362..368
                     /label=SapI
                     /label=SapI(1)
     misc_feature    370..372
                     /label=GGT overlap
                     /label=GGT overlap(1)
     misc_feature    463..465
                     /label=ACG overlap
                     /label=ACG overlap(1)
     misc_feature    467..473
                     /label=SapI
                     /label=SapI(3)
     primer_bind     complement(574..599)
                     /label=SP6
     primer_bind     complement(605..625)
                     /label=M13-rev
     misc_binding    complement(631..653)
                     /label=LacO
     rep_origin      complement(993..1675)
                     /direction=LEFT
                     /label=ColE1 origin
     CDS             complement(2318..3109)
                     /label=Kan/neoR
     CDS             complement(3464..3673)
                     /label=ccdB
ORIGIN
        1 tgtaaaacga cggccagtga attgtaatac gactcactat agggcgaatt gggccctcta
       61 gatgcatgct cgagcggccg ccagtgtgat ggatatctgc agaattcgcc cttattctgt
      121 ggctcttcgg gtggtggcgg tggatcggga ggaggaggtt cgggtggcgg aggcagtgga
      181 ggtggcggaa gtggcggcgg tggttcagga ggaggcggat ccacgcgaag agcgtttgat
      241 gcctggcagt ttatggcggg atcgaggatt accactacgc tacgtgacta cgctgatgta
      301 cagatccata ctgcatgttc attgacgatc tacctttcct gcgttatccc ctgattctgt
      361 ggctcttcgg gtggtggcgg tggatcggga ggaggaggtt cgggtggcgg aggcagtgga
      421 ggtggcggaa gtggcggcgg tggttcagga ggaggcggat ccacgcgaag agcgtttgat
      481 gaagggcgaa ttcaggcctg aattccagca cactggcggc cgttactagt ggatccgagc
      541 tcggtaccaa gcttgatgca tagcttgagt attctatagt gtcacctaaa tagcttggcg
      601 taatcatggt catagctgtt tcctgtgtga aattgttatc cgctcacaat tccacacaac
      661 atacgagccg gaagcataaa gtgtaaagcc tggggtgcct aatgagtgag ctaactcaca
      721 ttaattgcgt tgcgctcact gcccgctttc cagtcgggaa acctgtcgtg ccagctgcat
      781 taatgaatcg gccaacgcgc ggggagaggc ggtttgcgta ttgggcgctc ttccgcttcc
      841 tcgctcactg actcgctgcg ctcggtcgtt cggctgcggc gagcggtatc agctcactca
      901 aaggcggtaa tacggttatc cacagaatca ggggataacg caggaaagaa catgtgagca
      961 aaaggccagc aaaagcccag gaaccgtaaa aaggccgcgt tgctggcgtt tttccatagg
     1021 ctccgccccc ctgacgagca tcacaaaaat cgacgctcaa gtcagaggtg gcgaaacccg
     1081 acaggactat aaagatacca ggcgtttccc cctggaagct ccctcgtgcg ctctcctgtt
     1141 ccgaccctgc cgcttaccgg atacctgtcc gcctttctcc cttcgggaag cgtggcgctt
     1201 tctcatagct cacgctgtag gtatctcagt tcggtgtagg tcgttcgctc caagctgggc
     1261 tgtgtgcacg aaccccccgt tcagcccgac cgctgcgcct tatccggtaa ctatcgtctt
     1321 gagtccaacc cggtaagaca cgacttatcg ccactggcag cagccactgg taacaggatt
     1381 agcagagcga ggtatgtagg cggtgctaca gagttcttga agtggtggcc taactacggc
     1441 tacactagaa ggacagtatt tggtatctgc gctctgctga agccagttac cttcggaaaa
     1501 agagttggta gctcttgatc cggcaaacaa accaccgctg gtagcggtgg tttttttgtt
     1561 tgcaagcagc agattacgcg cagaaaaaaa ggatctcaag aagatccttt gatcttttct
     1621 acggggtctg acgctcagtg gaacgaaaac tcacgttaag ggattttggt catgagatta
     1681 tcaaaaagga tcttcaccta gatcctttta aattaaaaat gaagttttag cacgtgtcag
     1741 tcctgctcct cggccacgaa gtgcacgcag ttgccggccg ggtcgcgcag ggcgaactcc
     1801 cgcccccacg gctgctcgcc gatctcggtc atggccggcc cggaggcgtc ccggaagttc
     1861 gtggacacga cctccgacca ctcggcgtac agctcgtcca ggccgcgcac ccacacccag
     1921 gccagggtgt tgtccggcac cacctggtcc tggaccgcgc tgatgaacag ggtcacgtcg
     1981 tcccggacca caccggcgaa gtcgtcctcc acgaagtccc gggagaaccc gagccggtcg
     2041 gtccagaact cgaccgctcc ggcgacgtcg cgcgcggtga gcaccggaac ggcactggtc
     2101 aacttggcca tggtggccct cctcacgtgc tattattgaa gcatttatca gggttattgt
     2161 ctcatgagcg gatacatatt tgaatgtatt tagaaaaata aacaaatagg ggttccgcgc
     2221 acatttcccc gaaaagtgcc acctgtatgc ggtgtgaaat accgcacaga tgcgtaagga
     2281 gaaaataccg catcaggaaa ttgtaagcgt taataattca gaagaactcg tcaagaaggc
     2341 gatagaaggc gatgcgctgc gaatcgggag cggcgatacc gtaaagcacg aggaagcggt
     2401 cagcccattc gccgccaagc tcttcagcaa tatcacgggt agccaacgct atgtcctgat
     2461 agcggtccgc cacacccagc cggccacagt cgatgaatcc agaaaagcgg ccattttcca
     2521 ccatgatatt cggcaagcag gcatcgccat gggtcacgac gagatcctcg ccgtcgggca
     2581 tgctcgcctt gagcctggcg aacagttcgg ctggcgcgag cccctgatgc tcttcgtcca
     2641 gatcatcctg atcgacaaga ccggcttcca tccgagtacg tgctcgctcg atgcgatgtt
     2701 tcgcttggtg gtcgaatggg caggtagccg gatcaagcgt atgcagccgc cgcattgcat
     2761 cagccatgat ggatactttc tcggcaggag caaggtgaga tgacaggaga tcctgccccg
     2821 gcacttcgcc caatagcagc cagtcccttc ccgcttcagt gacaacgtcg agcacagctg
     2881 cgcaaggaac gcccgtcgtg gccagccacg atagccgcgc tgcctcgtct tgcagttcat
     2941 tcagggcacc ggacaggtcg gtcttgacaa aaagaaccgg gcgcccctgc gctgacagcc
     3001 ggaacacggc ggcatcagag cagccgattg tctgttgtgc ccagtcatag ccgaatagcc
     3061 tctccaccca agcggccgga gaacctgcgt gcaatccatc ttgttcaatc atgcgaaacg
     3121 atcctcatcc tgtctcttga tcagagcttg atcccctgcg ccatcagatc cttggcggcg
     3181 agaaagccat ccagtttact ttgcagggct tcccaacctt accagagggc gccccagctg
     3241 gcaattccgg ttcgcttgct gtccataaaa ccgcccagtc tagctatcgc catgtaagcc
     3301 cactgcaagc tacctgcttt ctctttgcgc ttgcgttttc ccttgtccag atagcccagt
     3361 agctgacatt catccggggt cagcaccgtt tctgcggact ggctttctac gtgaaaagga
     3421 tctaggtgaa gatccttttt gataatctca tgcctgacat ttatattccc cagaacatca
     3481 ggttaatggc gtttttgatg tcattttcgc ggtggctgag atcagccact tcttccccga
     3541 taacggagac cggcacactg gccatatcgg tggtcatcat gcgccagctt tcatccccga
     3601 tatgcaccac cgggtaaagt tcacgggaga ctttatctga cagcagacgt gcactggcca
     3661 gggggatcac catccgtcgc cccggcgtgt caataatatc actctgtaca tccacaaaca
     3721 gacgataacg gctctctctt ttataggtgt aaaccttaaa ctgccgtacg tataggctgc
     3781 gcaactgttg ggaagggcga tcggtgcggg cctcttcgct attacgccag ctggcgaaag
     3841 ggggatgtgc tgcaaggcga ttaagttggg taacgccagg gttttcccag tcacgacgt
//
