LOCUS       Exported 3898 bp ds-DNA circular SYN 12-MAY-2021
DEFINITION  NT Donor-cassette for SapTrap.
ACCESSION   .
VERSION     .
KEYWORDS    pJW1348
SOURCE      synthetic DNA construct
  ORGANISM  synthetic DNA construct
REFERENCE   1 (bases 1 to 3898)
  AUTHORS   Ashley G, Duong T, Levenson MT, Martinez MAQ, Johnsen LC, Hibshman
            JD, Saeger HN, Palmisano NJ, Doonan R, Martinez-Mendez R, Davidson
            B, Zhang W, Ragle JM, Medwig-Kinney TN, Sirota SS, Goldstein B,
            Matus DQ, Dickinson DJ, Reiner DJ, Ward JD
  TITLE     An expanded auxin-inducible degron toolkit for Caenorhabditis
            elegans
  JOURNAL   Genetics, 2021
REFERENCE   2 (bases 1 to 3898)
  AUTHORS   .
  TITLE     Direct Submission
  JOURNAL   Exported May 12, 2021 from SnapGene Server 1.1.58
            http://www.snapgene.com
FEATURES             Location/Qualifiers
     source          1..3898
                     /organism="synthetic DNA construct"
                     /mol_type="other DNA"
     primer_bind     4..26
                     /label=M13/pUC Forward
                     /note="In lacZ gene"
     primer_bind     18..35
                     /label=M13 Forward
                     /note="In lacZ gene. Also called M13-F20 or M13 (-21)
                     Forward"
     primer_bind     19..35
                     /label=M13 fwd
                     /note="common sequencing primer, one of multiple similar
                     variants"
     primer_bind     42..61
                     /label=T7
                     /note="T7 promoter, forward primer"
     promoter        42..60
                     /label=T7 promoter
                     /note="promoter for bacteriophage T7 RNA polymerase"
     promoter        complement(590..608)
                     /label=SP6 promoter
                     /note="promoter for bacteriophage SP6 RNA polymerase"
     primer_bind     complement(591..608)
                     /label=SP6
                     /note="SP6 promoter, forward primer"
     primer_bind     complement(626..642)
                     /label=M13 rev
                     /note="common sequencing primer, one of multiple similar
                     variants"
     primer_bind     complement(626..642)
                     /label=M13 Reverse
                     /note="In lacZ gene. Also called M13-rev"
     primer_bind     complement(639..661)
                     /label=M13/pUC Reverse
                     /note="In lacZ gene"
     protein_bind    650..666
                     /label=lac operator
                     /bound_moiety="lac repressor encoded by lacI"
                     /note="The lac repressor binds to the lac operator to
                     inhibit transcription in E. coli. This inhibition can be
                     relieved by adding lactose or
                     isopropyl-beta-D-thiogalactopyranoside (IPTG)."
     promoter        complement(674..704)
                     /label=lac promoter
                     /note="promoter for the E. coli lac operon"
     protein_bind    719..740
                     /label=CAP binding site
                     /bound_moiety="E. coli catabolite activator protein"
                     /note="CAP binding activates transcription in the presence
                     of cAMP."
     primer_bind     complement(857..874)
                     /label=L4440
                     /note="L4440 vector, forward primer"
     rep_origin      complement(1028..1616)
                     /direction=LEFT
                     /label=ori
                     /note="high-copy-number ColE1/pMB1/pBR322/pUC origin of
                     replication"
     primer_bind     complement(1108..1127)
                     /label=pBR322ori-F
                     /note="pBR322 origin, forward primer"
     CDS             complement(1754..2128)
                     /codon_start=1
                     /gene="Sh ble from Streptoalloteichus hindustanus"
                     /product="antibiotic-binding protein"
                     /label=BleoR
                     /note="confers resistance to bleomycin, phleomycin, and
                     Zeocin(TM)"
                     /translation="MAKLTSAVPVLTARDVAGAVEFWTDRLGFSRDFVEDDFAGVVRDD
                     VTLFISAVQDQVVPDNTLAWVWVRGLDELYAEWSEVVSTNFRDASGPAMTEIGEQPWGR
                     EFALRDPAGNCVHFVAEEQD"
     regulatory      2125..2134
                     /regulatory_class="other"
                     /note="vertebrate consensus sequence for strong initiation
                     of translation (Kozak, 1987)"
     CDS             complement(2334..3128)
                     /codon_start=1
                     /gene="aph(3')-II (or nptII)"
                     /product="aminoglycoside phosphotransferase from Tn5"
                     /label=NeoR/KanR
                     /note="confers resistance to neomycin, kanamycin, and G418
                     (Geneticin(R))"
                     /translation="MIEQDGLHAGSPAAWVERLFGYDWAQQTIGCSDAAVFRLSAQGRP
                     VLFVKTDLSGALNELQDEAARLSWLATTGVPCAAVLDVVTEAGRDWLLLGEVPGQDLLS
                     SHLAPAEKVSIMADAMRRLHTLDPATCPFDHQAKHRIERARTRMEAGLVDQDDLDEEHQ
                     GLAPAELFARLKASMPDGEDLVVTHGDACLPNIMVENGRFSGFIDCGRLGVADRYQDIA
                     LATRDIAEELGGEWADRFLVLYGIAAPDSQRIAFYRLLDEFF"
     primer_bind     complement(2445..2464)
                     /label=Neo-F
                     /note="Neomycin resistance gene, forward primer"
     primer_bind     3055..3074
                     /label=Neo-R
                     /note="Neomycin resistance gene, reverse primer"
     CDS             complement(3477..3779)
                     /codon_start=1
                     /gene="ccdB"
                     /product="CcdB, a bacterial toxin that poisons DNA gyrase"
                     /label=ccdB
                     /note="Plasmids containing the ccdB gene cannot be
                     propagated in standard E. coli strains."
                     /translation="QFKVYTYKRESRYRLFVDVQSDIIDTPGRRMVIPLASARLLSDKV
                     SRELYPVVHIGDESWRMMTTDMASVPVSVIGEEVADLSHRENDIKNAINLMFWGI"
     primer_bind     complement(3579..3598)
                     /label=ccdB-fwd
                     /note="ccdB gene, forward primer"
ORIGIN
        1 tttcccagtc acgacgttgt aaaacgacgg ccagtgaatt gtaatacgac tcactatagg
       61 gcgaattggg ccctctagat gcatgctcga gcggccgcca gtgtgatgga tatctgcaga
      121 attcgccctt attctgtggc tcttcgggtg gtggcggtgg atcgggagga ggaggttcgg
      181 gtggcggagg cagtggaggt ggcggaagtg gcggcggtgg ttcaggagga ggcggatcca
      241 cgcgaagagc gtttgatgcc tggcagttta tggcgggatc gaggattacc actacgctac
      301 gtgactacgc tgatgtacag atccatactg catgttcatt gacgatctac ctttcctgcg
      361 ttatcccctg attctgtggc tcttcgggtg gtggcggtgg atcgggagga ggaggttcgg
      421 gtggcggagg cagtggaggt ggcggaagtg gcggcggtgg ttcaggagga ggcggatcca
      481 cgcgaagagc gtttgatgaa gggcgaattc aggcctgaat tccagcacac tggcggccgt
      541 tactagtgga tccgagctcg gtaccaagct tgatgcatag cttgagtatt ctatagtgtc
      601 acctaaatag cttggcgtaa tcatggtcat agctgtttcc tgtgtgaaat tgttatccgc
      661 tcacaattcc acacaacata cgagccggaa gcataaagtg taaagcctgg ggtgcctaat
      721 gagtgagcta actcacatta attgcgttgc gctcactgcc cgctttccag tcgggaaacc
      781 tgtcgtgcca gctgcattaa tgaatcggcc aacgcgcggg gagaggcggt ttgcgtattg
      841 ggcgctcttc cgcttcctcg ctcactgact cgctgcgctc ggtcgttcgg ctgcggcgag
      901 cggtatcagc tcactcaaag gcggtaatac ggttatccac agaatcaggg gataacgcag
      961 gaaagaacat gtgagcaaaa ggccagcaaa aggccaggaa ccgtaaaaag gccgcgttgc
     1021 tggcgttttt ccataggctc cgcccccctg acgagcatca caaaaatcga cgctcaagtc
     1081 agaggtggcg aaacccgaca ggactataaa gataccaggc gtttccccct ggaagctccc
     1141 tcgtgcgctc tcctgttccg accctgccgc ttaccggata cctgtccgcc tttctccctt
     1201 cgggaagcgt ggcgctttct catagctcac gctgtaggta tctcagttcg gtgtaggtcg
     1261 ttcgctccaa gctgggctgt gtgcacgaac cccccgttca gcccgaccgc tgcgccttat
     1321 ccggtaacta tcgtcttgag tccaacccgg taagacacga cttatcgcca ctggcagcag
     1381 ccactggtaa caggattagc agagcgaggt atgtaggcgg tgctacagag ttcttgaagt
     1441 ggtggcctaa ctacggctac actagaagaa cagtatttgg tatctgcgct ctgctgaagc
     1501 cagttacctt cggaaaaaga gttggtagct cttgatccgg caaacaaacc accgctggta
     1561 gcggtggttt ttttgtttgc aagcagcaga ttacgcgcag aaaaaaagga tctcaagaag
     1621 atcctttgat cttttctacg gggtctgacg ctcagtggaa cgaaaactca cgttaaggga
     1681 ttttggtcat gagattatca aaaaggatct tcacctagat ccttttaaat taaaaatgaa
     1741 gttttagcac gtgtcagtcc tgctcctcgg ccacgaagtg cacgcagttg ccggccgggt
     1801 cgcgcagggc gaactcccgc ccccacggct gctcgccgat ctcggtcatg gccggcccgg
     1861 aggcgtcccg gaagttcgtg gacacgacct ccgaccactc ggcgtacagc tcgtccaggc
     1921 cgcgcaccca cacccaggcc agggtgttgt ccggcaccac ctggtcctgg accgcgctga
     1981 tgaacagggt cacgtcgtcc cggaccacac cggcgaagtc gtcctccacg aagtcccggg
     2041 agaacccgag ccggtcggtc cagaactcga ccgctccggc gacgtcgcgc gcggtgagca
     2101 ccggaacggc actggtcaac ttggccatgg tggccctcct cacgtgctat tattgaagca
     2161 tttatcaggg ttattgtctc atgagcggat acatatttga atgtatttag aaaaataaac
     2221 aaataggggt tccgcgcaca tttccccgaa aagtgccacc tgatgcggtg tgaaataccg
     2281 cacagatgcg taaggagaaa ataccgcatc aggaaattgt aagcgttaat aattcagaag
     2341 aactcgtcaa gaaggcgata gaaggcgatg cgctgcgaat cgggagcggc gataccgtaa
     2401 agcacgagga agcggtcagc ccattcgccg ccaagctctt cagcaatatc acgggtagcc
     2461 aacgctatgt cctgatagcg gtccgccaca cccagccggc cacagtcgat gaatccagaa
     2521 aagcggccat tttccaccat gatattcggc aagcaggcat cgccatgggt cacgacgaga
     2581 tcctcgccgt cgggcatgct cgccttgagc ctggcgaaca gttcggctgg cgcgagcccc
     2641 tgatgctctt cgtccagatc atcctgatcg acaagaccgg cttccatccg agtacgtgct
     2701 cgctcgatgc gatgtttcgc ttggtggtcg aatgggcagg tagccggatc aagcgtatgc
     2761 agccgccgca ttgcatcagc catgatggat actttctcgg caggagcaag gtgagatgac
     2821 aggagatcct gccccggcac ttcgcccaat agcagccagt cccttcccgc ttcagtgaca
     2881 acgtcgagca cagctgcgca aggaacgccc gtcgtggcca gccacgatag ccgcgctgcc
     2941 tcgtcttgca gttcattcag ggcaccggac aggtcggtct tgacaaaaag aaccgggcgc
     3001 ccctgcgctg acagccggaa cacggcggca tcagagcagc cgattgtctg ttgtgcccag
     3061 tcatagccga atagcctctc cacccaagcg gccggagaac ctgcgtgcaa tccatcttgt
     3121 tcaatcatgc gaaacgatcc tcatcctgtc tcttgatcag agcttgatcc cctgcgccat
     3181 cagatccttg gcggcaagaa agccatccag tttactttgc agggcttccc aaccttacca
     3241 gagggcgccc cagctggcaa ttccggttcg cttgctgtcc ataaaaccgc ccagtctagc
     3301 tatcgccatg taagcccact gcaagctacc tgctttctct ttgcgcttgc gttttccctt
     3361 gtccagatag cccagtagct gacattcatc cggggtcagc accgtttctg cggactggct
     3421 ttctacgtga aaaggatcta ggtgaagatc ctttttgata atctcatgcc tgacatttat
     3481 attccccaga acatcaggtt aatggcgttt ttgatgtcat tttcgcggtg gctgagatca
     3541 gccacttctt ccccgataac ggagaccggc acactggcca tatcggtggt catcatgcgc
     3601 cagctttcat ccccgatatg caccaccggg taaagttcac gggagacttt atctgacagc
     3661 agacgtgcac tggccagggg gatcaccatc cgtcgccccg gcgtgtcaat aatatcactc
     3721 tgtacatcca caaacagacg ataacggctc tctcttttat aggtgtaaac cttaaactgc
     3781 cgtacgtata ggctgcgcaa ctgttgggaa gggcgatcgg tgcgggcctc ttcgctatta
     3841 cgccagctgg cgaaaggggg atgtgctgca aggcgattaa gttgggtaac gccagggt
//
